>Addgene plasmid #26465 | pJC99.1-npy-9 | addgene partial sequence | sequence record 32646 | 26465 with T3
TATAATATAACGGGTCTTGAGAATGTATTTTCTACAAAAATTCTTCATCCTCTCAATCAGCTTAACGCTC
TGTGTGATTTGTTTCAATAGAAATGTGTCTGGTTTAACCAAACAGAAATATTCACTTTTTTCTGGTCCAG
AAGATTTGAGGAACTATTTAAGGCAATTGAATGAGTATATTGCATTGAGTTCTCGTCCGAGATATGGAAA
ACGAAATGAGTGGACTTCTATTAGTGAATAAGGAAGCTGAATTCCATCCAAAGAACATTCTTTATTTGTT
TACTTTAAGTACAAATTTGTAATGTTAAAAAAAAAAAAAAAAAATGCGAGCGGCCGCCACCGCGGTGGAG
CTCCAGCTTTTGTTCCAAGGTCACTTCTATAGTGTCACCTAAATCTCCCTATAGTGAG
