[The description below was written by a language model from this plasmid's Addgene catalogue record.]
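Description:
pJC99.1-npy-9 is a small, high-copy bacterial plasmid built on pJC53.2, a roughly 3.2 kb T/A cloning vector designed for making double-stranded RNA and strand-specific RNA probes. It is propagated in E. coli and selected with both ampicillin and kanamycin. The record does not include a feature table, so the origin of replication and the exact layout of the backbone elements are not stated.

The insert is a fragment of about 420 bp from npy-9, a gene of the planarian Schmidtea mediterranea, derived in part from an EST clone originally held in pBluescript. It was introduced at Eam1105I sites, which were destroyed during cloning; digestion with this enzyme is a common way of producing the single-base overhangs that accept PCR products in T/A cloning. According to the depositor's comments, in vitro transcription with T7 RNA polymerase yields dsRNA, which implies that both strands of the insert can be transcribed from T7 promoters. SP6 or T3 RNA polymerase instead yields single-stranded transcripts. The T3 and SP6 sites are also listed as the 5′ and 3′ sequencing primer positions, consistent with their lying on opposite sides of the insert, so sense and antisense probes can be made separately.

The plasmid therefore serves as an in vitro transcription template rather than an expression vector. It provides dsRNA for RNA interference knockdown of npy-9 and riboprobes for detecting its transcript, for example by in situ hybridization. It was deposited in connection with a genome-wide study of peptide hormones and their role in planarian germline development.
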