Addgene plasmid #26465: pJC99.1-npy-9
Depositing lab: Phillip Newmark. Depositing organization: University of Illinois at Urbana-Champaign. Publication: Genome-wide analyses reveal a role for peptide hormones in planarian germline development. Collins JJ, Hou X, Romanova EV, Lambrus BG, Miller CM, Saberi A, Sweedler JV, Newmark PA. PLoS Biol. 2010 . 8(10):e1000509. 10.1371/journal.pbio.1000509 PubMed 20967238.
Backbone
  Vector backbone: pJC53.2
  Backbone size w/o insert (bp): 3240
  Vector type: T/A Cloning Vector for dsRNA generation and the generation of sense and anti-sense probes
Growth in bacteria
  Bacterial resistance: Ampicillin and Kanamycin, 100 & 50 μg/mL
  Growth temperature: 37°C
  Growth strain: DH5alpha
  Copy number: High Copy
Gene/Insert
  Gene/Insert name: npy-9
  Species: S. mediterranea (planarian)
  Insert size (bp): 420
  GenBank ID: BK007040
  Cloning method: Restriction Enzyme; 5′ cloning site Eam1105I (destroyed during cloning); 3′ cloning site Eam1105I (destroyed during cloning)
  Sequencing primers: 5′ T3; 3′ SP6
Resource information
  A portion of this plasmid was derived from a plasmid made by: EST PL04007A1D04 in pBluescript
Terms and licenses: Academic/Nonprofit Terms; Industry Terms: Not Available to Industry
Depositor comments: dsRNA can be generated by in vitro transcription with T7 RNA polymerase and single stranded probes can be generated with SP6 or T3 RNA polymerases.
How to cite: pJC99.1-npy-9 was a gift from Phillip Newmark (Addgene plasmid # 26465 ; http://n2t.net/addgene:26465 ; RRID:Addgene_26465)
